>Addgene plasmid #52373 | FUW-Flag-Mbd3 delta 25-83 | depositor full sequence | sequence record 81500 | FUW-Flag-Mbd3 delta 25-83 sequence 9962 bps
GTCGACGGATCGGGAGATCTCCCGATCCCCTATGGTGCACTCTCAGTACAATCTGCTCTGATGCCGCATA
GTTAAGCCAGTATCTGCTCCCTGCTTGTGTGTTGGAGGTCGCTGAGTAGTGCGCGAGCAAAATTTAAGCT
ACAACAAGGCAAGGCTTGACCGACAATTGCATGAAGAATCTGCTTAGGGTTAGGCGTTTTGCGCTGCTTC
GCGATGTACGGGCCAGATATACGCGTTGACATTGATTATTGACTAGTTATTAATAGTAATCAATTACGGG
GTCATTAGTTCATAGCCCATATATGGAGTTCCGCGTTACATAACTTACGGTAAATGGCCCGCCTGGCTGA
CCGCCCAACGACCCCCGCCCATTGACGTCAATAATGACGTATGTTCCCATAGTAACGCCAATAGGGACTT
TCCATTGACGTCAATGGGTGGAGTATTTACGGTAAACTGCCCACTTGGCAGTACATCAAGTGTATCATAT
GCCAAGTACGCCCCCTATTGACGTCAATGACGGTAAATGGCCCGCCTGGCATTATGCCCAGTACATGACC
TTATGGGACTTTCCTACTTGGCAGTACATCTACGTATTAGTCATCGCTATTACCATGGTGATGCGGTTTT
GGCAGTACATCAATGGGCGTGGATAGCGGTTTGACTCACGGGGATTTCCAAGTCTCCACCCCATTGACGT
CAATGGGAGTTTGTTTTGGCACCAAAATCAACGGGACTTTCCAAAATGTCGTAACAACTCCGCCCCATTG
ACGCAAATGGGCGGTAGGCGTGTACGGTGGGAGGTCTATATAAGCAGCGCGTTTTGCCTGTACTGGGTCT
CTCTGGTTAGACCAGATCTGAGCCTGGGAGCTCTCTGGCTAACTAGGGAACCCACTGCTTAAGCCTCAAT
AAAGCTTGCCTTGAGTGCTTCAAGTAGTGTGTGCCCGTCTGTTGTGTGACTCTGGTAACTAGAGATCCCT
CAGACCCTTTTAGTCAGTGTGGAAAATCTCTAGCAGTGGCGCCCGAACAGGGACTTGAAAGCGAAAGGGA
AACCAGAGGAGCTCTCTCGACGCAGGACTCGGCTTGCTGAAGCGCGCACGGCAAGAGGCGAGGGGCGGCG
ACTGGTGAGTACGCCAAAAATTTTGACTAGCGGAGGCTAGAAGGAGAGAGATGGGTGCGAGAGCGTCAGT
ATTAAGCGGGGGAGAATTAGATCGCGATGGGAAAAAATTCGGTTAAGGCCAGGGGGAAAGAAAAAATATA
AATTAAAACATATAGTATGGGCAAGCAGGGAGCTAGAACGATTCGCAGTTAATCCTGGCCTGTTAGAAAC
ATCAGAAGGCTGTAGACAAATACTGGGACAGCTACAACCATCCCTTCAGACAGGATCAGAAGAACTTAGA
TCATTATATAATACAGTAGCAACCCTCTATTGTGTGCATCAAAGGATAGAGATAAAAGACACCAAGGAAG
CTTTAGACAAGATAGAGGAAGAGCAAAACAAAAGTAAGACCACCGCACAGCAAGCGGCCGCTGATCTTCA
GACCTGGAGGAGGAGATATGAGGGACAATTGGAGAAGTGAATTATATAAATATAAAGTAGTAAAAATTGA
ACCATTAGGAGTAGCACCCACCAAGGCAAAGAGAAGAGTGGTGCAGAGAGAAAAAAGAGCAGTGGGAATA
GGAGCTTTGTTCCTTGGGTTCTTGGGAGCAGCAGGAAGCACTATGGGCGCAGCGTCAATGACGCTGACGG
TACAGGCCAGACAATTATTGTCTGGTATAGTGCAGCAGCAGAACAATTTGCTGAGGGCTATTGAGGCGCA
ACAGCATCTGTTGCAACTCACAGTCTGGGGCATCAAGCAGCTCCAGGCAAGAATCCTGGCTGTGGAAAGA
TACCTAAAGGATCAACAGCTCCTGGGGATTTGGGGTTGCTCTGGAAAACTCATTTGCACCACTGCTGTGC
CTTGGAATGCTAGTTGGAGTAATAAATCTCTGGAACAGATTTGGAATCACACGACCTGGATGGAGTGGGA
CAGAGAAATTAACAATTACACAAGCTTAATACACTCCTTAATTGAAGAATCGCAAAACCAGCAAGAAAAG
AATGAACAAGAATTATTGGAATTAGATAAATGGGCAAGTTTGTGGAATTGGTTTAACATAACAAATTGGC
TGTGGTATATAAAATTATTCATAATGATAGTAGGAGGCTTGGTAGGTTTAAGAATAGTTTTTGCTGTACT
TTCTATAGTGAATAGAGTTAGGCAGGGATATTCACCATTATCGTTTCAGACCCACCTCCCAACCCCGAGG
GGACCCGACAGGCCCGAAGGAATAGAAGAAGAAGGTGGAGAGAGAGACAGAGACAGATCCATTCGATTAG
TGAACGGATCGGCACTGCGTGCGCCAATTCTGCAGACAAATGGCAGTATTCATCCACAATTTTAAAAGAA
AAGGGGGGATTGGGGGGTACAGTGCAGGGGAAAGAATAGTAGACATAATAGCAACAGACATACAAACTAA
AGAATTACAAAAACAAATTACAAAAATTCAAAATTTTCGGGTTTATTACAGGGACAGCAGAGATCCAGTT
TGGTTAATTAACCCGTGTCGGCTCCAGATCTGGCCTCCGCGCCGGGTTTTGGCGCCTCCCGCGGGCGCCC
CCCTCCTCACGGCGAGCGCTGCCACGTCAGACGAAGGGCGCAGCGAGCGTCCTGATCCTTCCGCCCGGAC
GCTCAGGACAGCGGCCCGCTGCTCATAAGACTCGGCCTTAGAACCCCAGTATCAGCAGAAGGACATTTTA
GGACGGGACTTGGGTGACTCTAGGGCACTGGTTTTCTTTCCAGAGAGCGGAACAGGCGAGGAAAAGTAGT
CCCTTCTCGGCGATTCTGCGGAGGGATCTCCGTGGGGCGGTGAACGCCGATGATTATATAAGGACGCGCC
GGGTGTGGCACAGCTAGTTCCGTCGCAGCCGGGATTTGGGTCGCGGTTCTTGTTTGTGGATCGCTGTGAT
CGTCACTTGGTGAGTAGCGGGCTGCTGGGCTGGCCGGGGCTTTCGTGGCCGCCGGGCCGCTCGGTGGGAC
GGAAGCGTGTGGAGAGACCGCCAAGGGCTGTAGTCTGGGTCCGCGAGCAAGGTTGCCCTGAACTGGGGGT
TGGGGGGAGCGCAGCAAAATGGCGGCTGTTCCCGAGTCTTGAATGGAAGACGCTTGTGAGGCGGGCTGTG
AGGTCGTTGAAACAAGGTGGGGGGCATGGTGGGCGGCAAGAACCCAAGGTCTTGAGGCCTTCGCTAATGC
GGGAAAGCTCTTATTCGGGTGAGATGGGCTGGGGCACCATCTGGGGACCCTGACGTGAAGTTTGTCACTG
ACTGGAGAACTCGGTTTGTCGTCTGTTGCGGGGGCGGCAGTTATGGCGGTGCCGTTGGGCAGTGCACCCG
TACCTTTGGGAGCGCGCGCCCTCGTCGTGTCGTGACGTCACCCGTTCTGTTGGCTTATAATGCAGGGTGG
GGCCACCTGCCGGTAGGTGTGCGGTAGGCTTTTCTCCGTCGCAGGACGCAGGGTTCGGGCCTAGGGTAGG
CTCTCCTGAATCGACAGGCGCCGGACCTCTGGTGAGGGGAGGGATAAGTGAGGCGTCAGTTTCTTTGGTC
GGTTTTATGTACCTATCTTCTTAAGTAGCTGAAGCTCCGGTTTTGAACTATGCGCTCGGGGTTGGCGAGT
GTGTTTTGTGAAGTTTTTTAGGCACCTTTTGAAATGTAATCATTTGGGTCAATATGTAATTTTCAGTGTT
AGACTAGTAAATTGTCCGCTAAATTCTGGCCGTTTTTGGCTTTTTTGTTAGACGAAGCTTGGGCTGCAGG
TCGACTCTAGAGGATCCAGTTAACCTCGAGGGCGCGCCGAATTCATGGACTACAAGGACGACGACAAGGA
CTACAAGGACGACGACAAGGGCAGCGGAATGGAGCGGAAGAGGTGGGAGTGCCCGGCGCTCCCGCAGGGC
TGGGAAAGGGAAGAAGTGCCCAGGAGGTCGGATTCTTCCAACCAGGTCAAGGGCAAGCCTGACCTGAACA
CCGCGCTGCCTGTACGGCAGACTGCATCCATCTTCAAGCAACCGGTGACCAAGATCACCAACCACCCCAG
CAACAAGGTCAAGAGCGACCCGCAGAAGGCAGTGGACCAGCCGAGGCAGCTTTTCTGGGAGAAGAAGCTA
AGTGGATTGAGTGCCTTTGACATTGCAGAAGAACTGGTCAGGACCATGGACTTGCCCAAGGGCCTGCAGG
GAGTGGGCCCTGGCTGTACAGATGAGACGCTGCTGTCAGCCATTGCGAGTGCTCTACACACCAGCACCCT
GCCCATTACAGGCCAGCTCTCTGCAGCCGTGGAGAAGAACCCTGGTGTGTGGCTGAACACTGCACAGCCA
CTGTGCAAAGCCTTCATGGTGACAGATGACGACATCAGGAAGCAGGAGGAGCTGGTACAGCAGGTACGGA
AGCGCCTGGAGGAGGCACTGATGGCCGACATGCTAGCTCATGTGGAGGAGCTTGCCCGAGACGGGGAGGC
ACCACTGGACAAGGCCTGTGCAGAGGAGGAAGAGGAGGAGGAAGAGGAGGAGGAAGAGCCGGAGCCAGAG
CGAGTGTAGGAATTCGATATCAAGCTTATCGATAATCAACCTCTGGATTACAAAATTTGTGAAAGATTGA
CTGGTATTCTTAACTATGTTGCTCCTTTTACGCTATGTGGATACGCTGCTTTAATGCCTTTGTATCATGC
TATTGCTTCCCGTATGGCTTTCATTTTCTCCTCCTTGTATAAATCCTGGTTGCTGTCTCTTTATGAGGAG
TTGTGGCCCGTTGTCAGGCAACGTGGCGTGGTGTGCACTGTGTTTGCTGACGCAACCCCCACTGGTTGGG
GCATTGCCACCACCTGTCAGCTCCTTTCCGGGACTTTCGCTTTCCCCCTCCCTATTGCCACGGCGGAACT
CATCGCCGCCTGCCTTGCCCGCTGCTGGACAGGGGCTCGGCTGTTGGGCACTGACAATTCCGTGGTGTTG
TCGGGGAAATCATCGTCCTTTCCTTGGCTGCTCGCCTGTGTTGCCACCTGGATTCTGCGCGGGACGTCCT
TCTGCTACGTCCCTTCGGCCCTCAATCCAGCGGACCTTCCTTCCCGCGGCCTGCTGCCGGCTCTGCGGCC
TCTTCCGCGTCTTCGCCTTCGCCCTCAGACGAGTCGGATCTCCCTTTGGGCCGCCTCCCCGCATCGATAC
CGTCGACCTCGAGACCTAGAAAAACATGGAGCAATCACAAGTAGCAATACAGCAGCTACCAATGCTGATT
GTGCCTGGCTAGAAGCACAAGAGGAGGAGGAGGTGGGTTTTCCAGTCACACCTCAGGTACCTTTAAGACC
AATGACTTACAAGGCAGCTGTAGATCTTAGCCACTTTTTAAAAGAAAAGGGGGGACTGGAAGGGCTAATT
CACTCCCAACGAAGACAAGATATCCTTGATCTGTGGATCTACCACACACAAGGCTACTTCCCTGATTGGC
AGAACTACACACCAGGGCCAGGGATCAGATATCCACTGACCTTTGGATGGTGCTACAAGCTAGTACCAGT
TGAGCAAGAGAAGGTAGAAGAAGCCAATGAAGGAGAGAACACCCGCTTGTTACACCCTGTGAGCCTGCAT
GGGATGGATGACCCGGAGAGAGAAGTATTAGAGTGGAGGTTTGACAGCCGCCTAGCATTTCATCACATGG
CCCGAGAGCTGCATCCGGACTGTACTGGGTCTCTCTGGTTAGACCAGATCTGAGCCTGGGAGCTCTCTGG
CTAACTAGGGAACCCACTGCTTAAGCCTCAATAAAGCTTGCCTTGAGTGCTTCAAGTAGTGTGTGCCCGT
CTGTTGTGTGACTCTGGTAACTAGAGATCCCTCAGACCCTTTTAGTCAGTGTGGAAAATCTCTAGCAGGG
CCCGTTTAAACCCGCTGATCAGCCTCGACTGTGCCTTCTAGTTGCCAGCCATCTGTTGTTTGCCCCTCCC
CCGTGCCTTCCTTGACCCTGGAAGGTGCCACTCCCACTGTCCTTTCCTAATAAAATGAGGAAATTGCATC
GCATTGTCTGAGTAGGTGTCATTCTATTCTGGGGGGTGGGGTGGGGCAGGACAGCAAGGGGGAGGATTGG
GAAGACAATAGCAGGCATGCTGGGGATGCGGTGGGCTCTATGGCTTCTGAGGCGGAAAGAACCAGCTGGG
GCTCTAGGGGGTATCCCC
[124 nt withheld, positions 6249-6372]
C
[91 nt withheld, positions 6374-6464]
A
[49 nt withheld, positions 6466-6514]
CCTTTGACGTTGGAGTCCACGTTCTTT
[37 nt withheld, positions 6542-6578]
ACCCTATCTCGGTCTATTCTTTTGATTTATAAGGGATTTTGCCGATTTCGGCCTATTGGTTAAAAAATGA
GCTGATTTAACAAAAATTTAACGCGAATTAATTCTGTGGAATGTGTGTCAGTTAGGGTGTGGAAAGTCCC
CAGGCTCCCCAGCAGGCAGAAGTATGCAAAGCATGCATCTCAATTAGTCAGCAACCAGGTGTGGAAAGTC
CCCAGGCTCCCCAGCAGGCAGAAGTATGCAAAGCATGCATCTCAATTAGTCAGCAACCATAGTCCCGCCC
CTAACTCCGCCCATCCCGCCCCTAACTCCGCCCAGTTCCGCCCATTCTCCGCCCCATGGCTGACTAATTT
TTTTTATTTATGCAGAGGCCGAGGCCGCCTCTGCCTCTGAGCTATTCCAGAAGTAGTGAGGAGGCTTTTT
TGGAGGCCTAGGCTTTTGCAAAAAGCTCCCGGGAGCTTGTATATCCATTTTCGGATCTGATCAGCACGTG
TTGACAATTAATCATCGGCATAGTATATCGGCATAGTATAATACGACAAGGTGAGGAACTAAACCATGGC
CAAGTTGACCAGTGCCGTTCCGGTGCTCACCGCGCGCGACGTCGCCGGAGCGGTCGAGTTCTGGACCGAC
CGGCTCGGGTTCTCCCGGGACTTCGTGGAGGACGACTTCGCCGGTGTGGTCCGGGACGACGTGACCCTGT
TCATCAGCGCGGTCCAGGACCAGGTGGTGCCGGACAACACCCTGGCCTGGGTGTGGGTGCGCGGCCTGGA
CGAGCTGTACGCCGAGTGGTCGGAGGTCGTGTCCACGAACTTCCGGGACGCCTCCGGGCCGGCCATGACC
GAGATCGGCGAGCAGCCGTGGGGGCGGGAGTTCGCCCTGCGCGACCCGGCCGGCAACTGCGTGCACTTCG
TGGCCGAGGAGCAGGACTGACACGTGCTACGAGATTTCGATTCCACCGCCGCCTTCTATGAAAGGTTGGG
CTTCGGAATCGTTTTCCGGGACGCCGGCTGGATGATCCTCCAGCGCGGGGATCTCATGCTGGAGTTCTTC
GCCCACCCCAACTTGTTTATTGCAGCTTATAATGGTTACAAATAAAGCAATAGCATCACAAATTTCACAA
ATAAAGCATTTTTTTCACTGCATTCTAGTTGTGGTTTGTCCAAACTCATCAATGTATCTTATCATGTCTG
TATACCGTCGACCTCTAGCTAGAGCTTGGCGTAATCATGGTCATAGCTGTTTCCTGTGTGAAATTGTTAT
CCGCTCACAATTCCACACAACATACGAGCCGGAAGCATAAAGTGTAAAGCCTGGGGTGCCTAATGAGTGA
GCTAACTCACATTAATTGCGTTGCGCTCACTGCCCGCTTTCCAGTCGGGAAACCTGTCGTGCCAGCTGCA
TTAATGAATCGGCCAACGCGCGGGGAGAGGCGGTTTGCGTATTGGGCGCTCTTCCGCTTCCTCGCTCACT
GACTCGCTGCGCTCGGTCGTTCGGCTGCGGCGAGCGGTATCAGCTCACTCAAAGGCGGTAATACGGTTAT
CCACAGAATCAGGGGATAACGCAGGAAAGAACATGTGAGCAAAAGGCCAGCAAAAGGCCAGGAACCGTAA
AAAGGCCGCGTTGCTGGCGTTTTTCCATAGGCTCCGCCCCCCTGACGAGCATCACAAAAATCGACGCTCA
AGTCAGAGGTGGCGAAACCCGACAGGACTATAAAGATACCAGGCGTTTCCCCCTGGAAGCTCCCTCGTGC
GCTCTCCTGTTCCGACCCTGCCGCTTACCGGATACCTGTCCGCCTTTCTCCCTTCGGGAAGCGTGGCGCT
TTCTCATAGCTCACGCTGTAGGTATCTCAGTTCGGTGTAGGTCGTTCGCTCCAAGCTGGGCTGTGTGCAC
GAACCCCCCGTTCAGCCCGACCGCTGCGCCTTATCCGGTAACTATCGTCTTGAGTCCAACCCGGTAAGAC
ACGACTTATCGCCACTGGCAGCAGCCACTGGTAACAGGATTAGCAGAGCGAGGTATGTAGGCGGTGCTAC
AGAGTTCTTGAAGTGGTGGCCTAACTACGGCTACACTAGAAGAACAGTATTTGGTATCTGCGCTCTGCTG
AAGCCAGTTACCTTCGGAAAAAGAGTTGGTAGCTCTTGATCCGGCAAACAAACCACCGCTGGTAGCGGTG
GTTTTTTTGTTTGCAAGCAGCAGATTACGCGCAGAAAAAAAGGATCTCAAGAAGATCCTTTGATCTTTTC
TACGGGGTCTGACGCTCAGTGGAACGAAAACTCACGTTAAGGGATTTTGGTCATGAGATTATCAAAAAGG
ATCTTCACCTAGATCCTTTTAAATTAAAAATGAAGTTTTAAATCAATCTAAAGTATATATGAGTAAACTT
GGTCTGACAGTTACCAATGCTTAATCAGTGAGGCACCTATCTCAGCGATCTGTCTATTTCGTTCATCCAT
AGTTGCCTGACTCCCCGTCGTGTAGATAACTACGATACGGGAGGGCTTACCATCTGGCCCCAGTGCTGCA
ATGATACCGCGAGACCCACGCTCACCGGCTCCAGATTTATCAGCAATAAACCAGCCAGCCGGAAGGGCCG
AGCGCAGAAGTGGTCCTGCAACTTTATCCGCCTCCATCCAGTCTATTAATTGTTGCCGGGAAGCTAGAGT
AAGTAGTTCGCCAGTTAATAGTTTGCGCAACGTTGTTGCCATTGCTACAGGCATCGTGGTGTCACGCTCG
TCGTTTGGTATGGCTTCATTCAGCTCCGGTTCCCAACGATCAAGGCGAGTTACATGATCCCCCATGTTGT
GCAAAAAAGCGGTTAGCTCCTTCGGTCCTCCGATCGTTGTCAGAAGTAAGTTGGCCGCAGTGTTATCACT
CATGGTTATGGCAGCACTGCATAATTCTCTTACTGTCATGCCATCCGTAAGATGCTTTTCTGTGACTGGT
GAGTACTCAACCAAGTCATTCTGAGAATAGTGTATGCGGCGACCGAGTTGCTCTTGCCCGGCGTCAATAC
GGGATAATACCGCGCCACATAGCAGAACTTTAAAAGTGCTCATCATTGGAAAACGTTCTTCGGGGCGAAA
ACTCTCAAGGATCTTACCGCTGTTGAGATCCAGTTCGATGTAACCCACTCGTGCACCCAACTGATCTTCA
GCATCTTTTACTTTCACCAGCGTTTCTGGGTGAGCAAAAACAGGAAGGCAAAATGCCGCAAAAAAGGGAA
TAAGGGCGACACGGAAATGTTGAATACTCATACTCTTCCTTTTTCAATATTATTGAAGCATTTATCAGGG
TTATTGTCTCATGAGCGGATACATATTTGAATGTATTTAGAAAAATAAACAAATAGGGGTTCCGCGCACA
TTTCCCCGAAAAGTGCCACCTGAC
Features (pLannotate 1.2.2; 33 found; start..end, strand, type, name):
     31..83      -  misc_feature   bom (fragment): basis of mobility region from pBR322
    238..617     +  enhancer       CMV enhancer: human cytomegalovirus immediate early enhancer
    618..817     +  promoter       CMV promoter: human cytomegalovirus (CMV) immediate early promoter
    835..1015    +  LTR            5' LTR (truncated): truncated 5' long terminal repeat (LTR) from HIV-1
   1062..1187    +  misc_feature   HIV-1 Ψ: packaging signal of human immunodeficiency virus type 1
   1171..1534    +  CDS            HIV-1 gag (fragment): gag protein from human immunodeficiency virus 1; gag
   1680..1913    +  misc_feature   RRE: The Rev response element (RRE) of HIV-1 allows for Rev-dependent mRNA export from the nucleus to the cytoplasm.
   2290..2390    +  CDS            Rev (fragment): human immunodeficiency virus 1 (HIV-1) Rev protein; rev; enhances nuclear export of unspliced and incompletely spliced viral mRNAs
   2440..2557    +  misc_feature   cPPT/CTS: central polypurine tract and central termination sequence of HIV-1
   2622..3833    +  promoter       UbC promoter: human ubiquitin C promoter
   3844..3867    -  misc_feature   MCS (fragment): pUC18/19 multiple cloning site
   3895..3914    +  CDS            5xFLAG (fragment): five tandem FLAG® epitope tags
   3918..3935    +  CDS            5xFLAG (fragment): five tandem FLAG® epitope tags
   3949..4626    +  CDS            Mbd3 (fragment): MBD3_MOUSE - Experimental evidence at protein level: Swiss-Prot protein existence level 1. Acts as transcriptional repressor and plays a role in gene silencing. Does not bind DNA by itself. Binds to DNA with a preference for sites containing methylated CpG dinucleotides (in vitro). Binds to a lesser degree DNA containing unmethylated CpG dinucleotides (By similarity). Recruits histone deacetylases and DNA methyltransferases. From Mus musculus (Mouse).
   4628..4654    +  misc_feature   MCS (fragment): pBluescript multiple cloning site
   4654..5242    +  misc_feature   WPRE: woodchuck hepatitis virus posttranscriptional regulatory element
   5179..5760    +  CDS            nef (fragment): NEF_HV1H2 - Experimental evidence at protein level: Swiss-Prot protein existence level 1. Extracellular Nef protein targets CD4(+) T-lymphocytes for apoptosis by interacting with CXCR4 surface receptors. From Human immunodeficiency virus type 1 group M subtype B (isolate HXB2) (HIV-1).
   5767..5947    +  LTR            5' LTR (truncated): truncated 5' long terminal repeat (LTR) from HIV-1
   5979..6203    +  polyA_signal   bGH poly(A) signal: bovine growth hormone polyadenylation signal
   6207..6228    +  promoter       SV40 promoter (fragment): SV40 enhancer and early promoter
   6249..6677    +  rep_origin     f1 ori (sequence partly withheld): f1 bacteriophage origin of replication; arrow indicates direction of (+) strand synthesis
   6691..7020    +  promoter       SV40 promoter: SV40 enhancer and early promoter
   7068..7115    +  promoter       EM7 promoter: synthetic bacterial promoter&nbsp
   7134..7508    +  CDS            BleoR: antibiotic-binding protein; Sh ble from Streptoalloteichus hindustanus; confers resistance to bleomycin, phleomycin, and Zeocin™
   7518..7643    +  CDS            ble (fragment): BLE_KLEPN - Experimental evidence at protein level: Swiss-Prot protein existence level 1. Binding protein with a strong affinity to the bleomycin family of antibiotics. Binds to CL990; an antimitotic-antibiotic compound. From Klebsiella pneumoniae.
   7638..7759    +  polyA_signal   SV40 poly(A) signal: SV40 polyadenylation signal
   7832..7848    -  protein_bind   lac operator: The lac repressor binds to the lac operator to inhibit transcription in E. coli. This inhibition can be relieved by adding lactose or isopropyl-β-D-thiogalactopyranoside (IPTG). lac repressor encoded by lacI
   7856..7886    -  promoter       lac promoter: promoter for the E. coli lac operon
   7901..7922    -  protein_bind   CAP binding site: CAP binding activates transcription in the presence of cAMP. E. coli catabolite activator protein
   7935..8027    -  CDS            lacI (fragment): lac repressor; lacI; The lac repressor binds to the lac operator to inhibit transcription in E. coli. This inhibition can be relieved by adding lactose or isopropyl-β-D-thiogalactopyranoside (IPTG).
   8210..8798    -  rep_origin     ori: high-copy-number ColE1/pMB1/pBR322/pUC origin of replication
   8969..9829    -  CDS            AmpR: β-lactamase; bla; confers resistance to ampicillin, carbenicillin, and related antibiotics
   9830..9934    -  promoter       AmpR promoter: bla
