[The description below was written by a language model from this plasmid's Addgene catalogue record and pLannotate feature annotations shown in this document.]
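Description:
FUW-Flag-Mbd3 delta 25-83 is a lentiviral transfer plasmid built on the FUW backbone for constitutive expression of a mutant mouse Mbd3 in mammalian cells. It is maintained in E. coli through a high-copy ColE1/pUC-type origin and ampicillin resistance (AmpR); an f1 origin is also annotated. Outside the viral region sits an SV40/EM7-driven BleoR cassette with an SV40 poly(A) signal. It could confer bleomycin-family (Zeocin) resistance in cells carrying the plasmid itself, but it would not be packaged into virus.

The viral genome is transcribed from a CMV enhancer/promoter fused to a truncated HIV-1 5' LTR, an arrangement that makes genomic RNA production Tat-independent. This is followed by the Ψ packaging signal with a gag fragment, the Rev response element for nuclear export of the unspliced RNA, and the cPPT/CTS, which aids nuclear import. The 3' end carries a second truncated LTR followed by a bGH poly(A) signal. Within this frame, the human ubiquitin C promoter drives the insert: two short FLAG matches at the N-terminus, consistent with the stated double Flag tag, fused to mouse Mbd3 lacking amino acids 25–83. A WPRE downstream enhances transcript stability and expression. The insert was cloned between EcoRI sites that were retained.

Mbd3 is annotated as a transcriptional repressor that recruits histone deacetylases, and the construct comes from work on reprogramming somatic cells to pluripotency. There it presumably served as a deletion mutant for comparison with intact Mbd3, although the record does not spell out the exact experiment. The depositor sequence is 9,962 nt against a listed size of 10,139 bp, and the depositor notes several sequence mismatches said not to affect function.
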