Addgene plasmid #52373: FUW-Flag-Mbd3 delta 25-83
Purpose: Lentiviral expression vector for constitutive expression of double Flag tagged Mbd3 mutant
Depositing lab: Jacob Hanna. Depositing organization: Weizmann Institute of Science. Publication: Deterministic direct reprogramming of somatic cells to pluripotency. Rais Y, Zviran A, Geula S, Gafni O, Chomsky E, Viukov S, Mansour AA, Caspi I, Krupalnik V, Zerbib M, Maza I, Mor N, Baran D, Weinberger L, Jaitin DA, Lara-Astiaso D, Blecher-Gonen R, Shipony Z, Mukamel Z, Hagai T, Gilad S, Amann-Zalcenstein D, Tanay A, Amit I, Novershtern N, Hanna JH. Nature. 2013 Oct 3;502(7469):65-70. doi: 10.1038/nature12587. Epub 2013 Sep 18. PubMed 24048479.
Backbone
  Vector backbone: Fuw
  Total vector size (bp): 10139
  Vector type: Mammalian Expression, Lentiviral
Growth in bacteria
  Bacterial resistance: Ampicillin, 100 μg/mL
  Growth temperature: 37°C
  Growth strain: Stbl3
  Copy number: High Copy
Gene/Insert
  Gene/Insert name: Mbd3
  Species: M. musculus (mouse)
  Insert size (bp): 735
  Mutation: amino acids 25-83 deleted
  Entrez Gene: Mbd3
  Promoter: Ubiquitin
  Tag / fusion protein: flag (N terminal on insert)
  Cloning method: Restriction Enzyme; 5′ cloning site EcoR1 (not destroyed); 3′ cloning site EcoR1 (not destroyed)
  Sequencing primers: 5′ GTTTTGAACTATGCGCTCGG
Terms and licenses: Academic/Nonprofit Terms; Industry Terms: Not Available to Industry
Depositor comments: Please note that there are several mismatches in between Addgene's quality control and the depositor's sequence. The mismatches do NOT affect plasmid function.
How to cite: FUW-Flag-Mbd3 delta 25-83 was a gift from Jacob Hanna (Addgene plasmid # 52373 ; http://n2t.net/addgene:52373 ; RRID:Addgene_52373)
