>Addgene plasmid #52373 | FUW-Flag-Mbd3 delta 25-83 | addgene partial sequence | sequence record 84469 | WPRE-R 5'-CATAGCGTAAAAGGAGCAACA-3'
TTTTGTAATCCAGAGGTTGATTATCGATAAGCTTGATATCGAATTCCTACACTCGCTCTGGCTCCGGCTC
TTCCTCCTCCTCTTCCTCCTCCTCTTCCTCCTCTGCACAGGCCTTGTCCAGTGGTGCCTCCCCGTCTCGG
GCAAGCTCCTCCACATGAGCTAGCATGTCGGCCATCAGTGCCTCCTCCAGGCGCTTCCGTACCTGCTGTA
CCAGCTCCTCCTGCTTCCTGATGTCGTCATCTGTCACCATGAAGGCTTTGCACAGTGGCTGTGCAGTGTT
CAGCCACACACCAGGGTTCTTCTCCACGGCTGCAGAGAGCTGGCCTGTAATGGGCAGGGTGCTGGTGTGT
AGAGCACTCGCAATGGCTGACAGCAGCGTCTCATCTGTACAGCCAGGGCCCACTCCCTGCAGGCCCTTGG
GCAAGTCCATGGTCCTGACCAGTTCTTCTGCAATGTCAAAGGCACTCAATCCACTTAGCTTCTTCTCCCA
GAAAAGCTGCCTCGGCTGGTCCACTGCCTTCTGCGGGTCGCTCTTGACCTTGTTGCTGGGGTGGTTGGTG
ATCTTGGTCACCGGTTGCTTGAAGATGGATGCAGTCTGCCGTACAGGCAGCGCGGTGTTCAGGTCAGGCT
TGCCCTTGACCTGGTTGGAAGAATCCGACCTCCTGGGCACTTCTTCCCTTTCCCAGCCCTGCGGGAGCGC
CGGGCACTCCCACCTCTTCCGCTCCATTCCGCTGCCCTTGTCGTCGTCCTTGTAGTCCTTGTCGTCGTCC
TTGTAGTCCATGAATTCCCGGGCCCAAGCTTCGTCTAACAAAAAAGCCAAAAACGGCCAGAATTTAGCGG
ACAATTTACTAGTCTAACACTGAAAATTACATATTGACCCAAATGATTACATTTCAAAAGGTGCCTAAAA
AACTTCACAAAACACACTCGCCAACCCCGAGCGCATA
