>Addgene plasmid #52373 | FUW-Flag-Mbd3 delta 25-83 | addgene partial sequence | sequence record 84787 | hUBCpro-F 5'-TGAAGCTCCGGTTTTGAACT-3'
GGCACCTTTTGAAATGTAATCATTTGGGTCAATATGTAATTTTCAGTGTTAGACTAGTAAATTGTCCGCT
AAATTCTGGCCGTTTTTGGCTTTTTTGTTAGACGAAGCTTGGGCCCGGGAATTCATGGACTACAAGGACG
ACGACAAGGACTACAAGGACGACGACAAGGGCAGCGGAATGGAGCGGAAGAGGTGGGAGTGCCCGGCGCT
CCCGCAGGGCTGGGAAAGGGAAGAAGTGCCCAGGAGGTCGGATTCTTCCAACCAGGTCAAGGGCAAGCCT
GACCTGAACACCGCGCTGCCTGTACGGCAGACTGCATCCATCTTCAAGCAACCGGTGACCAAGATCACCA
ACCACCCCAGCAACAAGGTCAAGAGCGACCCGCAGAAGGCAGTGGACCAGCCGAGGCAGCTTTTCTGGGA
GAAGAAGCTAAGTGGATTGAGTGCCTTTGACATTGCAGAAGAACTGGTCAGGACCATGGACTTGCCCAAG
GGCCTGCAGGGAGTGGGCCCTGGCTGTACAGATGAGACGCTGCTGTCAGCCATTGCGAGTGCTCTACACA
CCAGCACCCTGCCCATTACAGGCCAGCTCTCTGCAGCCGTGGAGAAGAACCCTGGTGTGTGGCTGAACAC
TGCACAGCCACTGTGCAAAGCCTTCATGGTGACAGATGACGACATCAGGAAGCAGGAGGAGCTGGTACAG
CAGGTACGGAAGCGCCTGGAGGAGGCACTGATGGCCGACATGCTAGCTCATGTGGAGGAGCTTGCCCGAG
ACGGGGAGGCACCACTGGACAAGGCCTGTGCAGAGGAGGAA
